>Addgene plasmid #78905 | pCFD3-MS2tail-SAM | depositor full sequence | sequence record 154078 | pCFD3-MS2tail-SAM sequence 6317 bps
GAATTCTTTTTTGCTCACCTGTGATTGCTCCTACTCAAATACAAAAACATCAAATTTTCTGTCAATAAAG
CATATTTATTTATATTTATTTTACAGGAAAGAATTCCTTTTAAAGTGTATTTTAACCTATAATGAAAAAC
GATTAAAAAAAATACATAAAATAATTCGAAAATTTTTGAATAGCCCAGGTTGATAAAAATTCATTTCATA
CGTTTTATAACTTATGCCCCTAAGTATTTTTTGACCATAGTGTTTCAATTCTACATTAATTTTACAGAGT
AGAATGAAACGCCACCTACTCAGCCAAGAGGCGAAAAGGTTAGCTCGCCAAGCAGAGAGGGCGCCAGTGC
TCACTACTTTTTATAATTCTCAACTTCTTTTTCCAGACTCAGTTCGTATATATAGACCTATTTTCAATTT
AACGTCGGGGTCTTCGAGAAGACCTGTTTTAGAGCTAGGCCAACATGAGGATCACCCATGTCTGCAGGGC
CTAGCAAGTTAAAATAAGGCTAGTCCGTTATCAACTTGGCCAACATGAGGATCACCCATGTCTGCAGGGC
CAAGTGGCACCGAGTCGGTGCTTTTTTGCCTACCTGGAGCCTGAGAGTTGTTCAATAAAATAAAAATGTT
TCGTTTTTTTGCTTTCGCCAGTATTTATTATTTTTCATCAATATGTATTCAATTTGGTATGTATTTAGTA
ATTGTAATATATAGACAATGGTTTTCCGTTGACGTACATACATCTGACGTGTGTTTATTTAGACATAATA
GTTATGTTTTCACATCTTTTTAATGTTCGCTTAATGCGTATGCATTCTAGACAATTGTGCTCGGCAACAG
TATATTTGTGGTGTGCCAACCAACAACCTGCAGGAGCTCCAGCTTTTGTTCCCTTTAGTGAGGGTTAATT
GCGCGCTTGGCGTAATCATGGTCATAGCTGTTTCCTGTGTGAAATTGTTATCCGCTCACAATTCCACACA
ACATACGAGCCGGAAGCATAAAGTGTAAAGCCTGGGGTGCCTAATGAGTGAGCTAACTCACATTAATTGC
GTTGCGCTCACTGCCCGCTTTCCAGTCGGGAAACCTGTCGTGCCAGCTGCATTAATGAATCGGCCAACGC
GCGGGGAGAGGCGGTTTGCGTATTGGGCGCTCTTCCGCTTCCTCGCTCACTGACTCGCTGCGCTCGGTCG
TTCGGCTGCGGCGAGCGGTATCAGCTCACTCAAAGGCGGTAATACGGTTATCCACAGAATCAGGGGATAA
CGCAGGAAAGAACATGTGAGCAAAAGGCCAGCAAAAGGCCAGGAACCGTAAAAAGGCCGCGTTGCTGGCG
TTTTTCCATAGGCTCCGCCCCCCTGACGAGCATCACAAAAATCGACGCTCAAGTCAGAGGTGGCGAAACC
CGACAGGACTATAAAGATACCAGGCGTTTCCCCCTGGAAGCTCCCTCGTGCGCTCTCCTGTTCCGACCCT
GCCGCTTACCGGATACCTGTCCGCCTTTCTCCCTTCGGGAAGCGTGGCGCTTTCTCATAGCTCACGCTGT
AGGTATCTCAGTTCGGTGTAGGTCGTTCGCTCCAAGCTGGGCTGTGTGCACGAACCCCCCGTTCAGCCCG
ACCGCTGCGCCTTATCCGGTAACTATCGTCTTGAGTCCAACCCGGTAAGACACGACTTATCGCCACTGGC
AGCAGCCACTGGTAACAGGATTAGCAGAGCGAGGTATGTAGGCGGTGCTACAGAGTTCTTGAAGTGGTGG
CCTAACTACGGCTACACTAGAAGGACAGTATTTGGTATCTGCGCTCTGCTGAAGCCAGTTACCTTCGGAA
AAAGAGTTGGTAGCTCTTGATCCGGCAAACAAACCACCGCTGGTAGCGGTGGTTTTTTTGTTTGCAAGCA
GCAGATTACGCGCAGAAAAAAAGGATCTCAAGAAGATCCTTTGATCTTTTCTACGGGGTCTGACGCTCAG
TGGAACGAAAACTCACGTTAAGGGATTTTGGTCATGAGATTATCAAAAAGGATCTTCACCTAGATCCTTT
TAAATTAAAAATGAAGTTTTAAATCAATCTAAAGTATATATGAGTAAACTTGGTCTGACAGTTACCAATG
CTTAATCAGTGAGGCACCTATCTCAGCGATCTGTCTATTTCGTTCATCCATAGTTGCCTGACTCCCCGTC
GTGTAGATAACTACGATACGGGAGGGCTTACCATCTGGCCCCAGTGCTGCAATGATACCGCGAGACCCAC
GCTCACCGGCTCCAGATTTATCAGCAATAAACCAGCCAGCCGGAAGGGCCGAGCGCAGAAGTGGTCCTGC
AACTTTATCCGCCTCCATCCAGTCTATTAATTGTTGCCGGGAAGCTAGAGTAAGTAGTTCGCCAGTTAAT
AGTTTGCGCAACGTTGTTGCCATTGCTACAGGCATCGTGGTGTCACGCTCGTCGTTTGGTATGGCTTCAT
TCAGCTCCGGTTCCCAACGATCAAGGCGAGTTACATGATCCCCCATGTTGTGCAAAAAAGCGGTTAGCTC
CTTCGGTCCTCCGATCGTTGTCAGAAGTAAGTTGGCCGCAGTGTTATCACTCATGGTTATGGCAGCACTG
CATAATTCTCTTACTGTCATGCCATCCGTAAGATGCTTTTCTGTGACTGGTGAGTACTCAACCAAGTCAT
TCTGAGAATAGTGTATGCGGCGACCGAGTTGCTCTTGCCCGGCGTCAATACGGGATAATACCGCGCCACA
TAGCAGAACTTTAAAAGTGCTCATCATTGGAAAACGTTCTTCGGGGCGAAAACTCTCAAGGATCTTACCG
CTGTTGAGATCCAGTTCGATGTAACCCACTCGTGCACCCAACTGATCTTCAGCATCTTTTACTTTCACCA
GCGTTTCTGGGTGAGCAAAAACAGGAAGGCAAAATGCCGCAAAAAAGGGAATAAGGGCGACACGGAAATG
TTGAATACTCATACTCTTCCTTTTTCAATATTATTGAAGCATTTATCAGGGTTATTGTCTCATGAGCGGA
TACATATTTGAATGTATTTAGAAAAATAAACAAATAGGGGTTCCGCGCACATTTCCCCGAAAAGTGCCAC
CTAAATTGTAAGCGTTAATATTTTGTTAAAATTCGCGTTAAATTTTTGTTAAATCAGCTCATTTTTTAAC
CAATAGGCCGAAATCGGCAAAATCCCTTATAAATCAAAAGAATAGACCGAGATAGGGT
[37 nt withheld, positions 3209-3245]
AAAGAACGTGGACTCCAACGTCAAAGG
[49 nt withheld, positions 3273-3321]
T
[91 nt withheld, positions 3323-3413]
G
[124 nt withheld, positions 3415-3538]
CCCATTCGCCATTCAGGCTGCGCAACTGTTGGGAAGGGCGATCGGTGCGGGCCTCTTCGCTATTACGCCA
GCTGGCGAAAGGGGGATGTGCTGCAAGGCGATTAAGTTGGGTAACGCCAGGGTTTTCCCAGTCACGACGT
TGTAAAACGACGGCCAGTGAATTGTAATACGACTCACTATAGGGCGAATTGGGTACAAGCTTGGATTTAT
TTTGTTATGTTATATGTATTATATGTCAGACATAAAGAAAAGGAACACATCAAATGTGATAACAAAGACT
AAACAAGTAATTTTATTACACCAAAACGACAAAACAGTAGGCAGAACAAACAACGCATAGCCAAACATTG
ACGAATTGGATACCCTGCCGATTGTCAGACACTTTTGTTGATCAGTTTCTTGCGAATGGTCTCGTCCAGC
GGTGGAATCGCCTCGCGGGGAATCAGAAAAGTGGACAGATTGAACAGATCCAGAAACACCTTGTACCGAT
CACTGAAACCAAAAAAAAACAAAGGGAGAACAGTTTGAGTTCATTGATCCCCGATATAATCACATCTGCG
ATGATCACCTGAGAGTGGAGCGCAGATATTGATATCCAGACGAGCCACCAGTGCCCAACTGTTGGGATCC
AATCATGCGTTGCACCATGATCACGTGATTGTCTGCGGCGGGAATAGAAAGTATTTGGTTAGGAAAACCA
GTCTTAAACATAAGATATATTTATAAAAGAGTATCAAAGAATGCAATACTTACATCTCCACTTGGTTATT
AACGAGTCGATGTCCATGAGCAGGGTGAGCAACTGGTGTGGTTGGCTGAACCTGGGTTCATCCCTATAGA
AGGTGATCATGATGGCTCCCTGAAGGGCACGATGGCTAAACCGGCGATCCCCACGACGCACCAGTGCATC
GTGCACTGCCGGATCAAAGATGGAGCGATACACCTCGCGTCGCTTCTCAATGTCCATGAGGCGGTAGTTT
TTCGCCTTCTCCACGGGCTCCTCCATGGCGCTCTGTACCTGCGCCTCCAGGAATCGATCGACGCTCTCCT
GAAACTTGGCCCAGAAGTTGAAGCCACTCTCCTCCAGTCCGGGCGTCCTCTCCAGCCATCGCTGCACTAG
CTCCAGTAGCGAGGGATCTTTCTCCGAGTTGCGAATCGAGTTCCGCGCCTCCTCGTCGCTAAAGACATCC
GAGTACTTCTGGTTGTATCTCACCCGCTGCTCTGTCAGAACTCCCAGCTTGTTCTCGATCAAACGGAACT
GCAGCGACTGAAAACCAGATGCGGGTGCCAGGTACTTGCGGAAGTCCATGAAGTCTAGCGGGGTCATGGT
CTCCAGAATGGGCACTTGGTCCACCAGGAGCTGTACAAAGGAAGTTATAAACGGATTTTGGTAAGAGATT
CAGAAAGCACTCACTTTTAGAATCAGAACCACTCGGTTCAGTCGCTTGACAATCTCCAGCGTCTTGGTTT
CATCGATGACCTCTGCATCCAACATGTCTCGTATGGAGTCGAACTCAAAGATGATCTGCTTGAACCAAAG
CTCGTAGGCTGTGGCGAAGGTACTTAAATGCCATTGAGTGTTGTCATCAAAGTTGTAAACCTACTCACCC
TGGTGCGTGATGATGAACAGATGCTCATCGTGCACGGGTCGCTTGTCCTCCTCGGACAGCATACACTGGG
CATCCAGCAGTTTGTCCAGCATCAGATACTCTCCATAGATTTTGCCCACTTCCGTGGTTAATGGCACCGC
CGAATCATCGTGATCGTTTCTGTATGGGTTTGAATTGAATCGCAGAACTGAAGATCGATTGGCATTCCTG
GACAGCACGTGCTGGTGCTCACCCGTTTCCTGCATAGGGACAGCTCATGGTGCACAGCTCAGATCAGATC
GTGACTCCTCGAGCGGCGGATGCTGGCGAACTGATCTCCGCCAGCGGACCGGAGATGAGACCCCAGCGAA
CCGATAACAGAGCGAGAGAGCTCCAGTTCCGACTGATTGCACAGTCGGTGATCTGGGCGATGGGCACTGC
CAGATAGGCTGGGAATTATCAATCACTTGAGGTGAAAGTGCGGCGCACACAAATCCAAGCTTGATATCAT
CGATCTCGAGGCTGCATCCAACGCGTTGGGAGCTCTCCGGATCAATTCGGCTTCAGGTACCGTCGACGAT
GTAGGTCACGGTCTCGAAGCCGCGGTGCGGGTGCCAGGGCGTGCCCTTGGGCTCCCCGGGCGCGTACTCC
ACCTCACCCATCTGGTCCATCATGATGAACGGGTCGAGGTGGCGGTAGTTGATCCCGGCGAACGCGCGGC
GCACCGGGAAGCCCTCGCCCTCGAAACCGCTGGGCGCGGTGGTCACGGTGAGCACGGGACGTGCGACGGC
GTCGGCTGGGTGCGGATACGCGGGGCAGCGTCAGCGGGTTCTCGACGGTCACGGCGGGCATGTCGACAAG
CCGAATTGATCCACTAGAAGGCCTAATTCGGTACACTAGTTGGCCACGTAATAAGTGTGCGTTGAATTTA
TTCGCAAAAACATTGCATATTTTCGGCAAAGTAAAATTTTGTTGCATACCTTATCAAAAAATAAGTGCTG
CATACTTTTTAGAGAAACCAAATAATTTTTTATTGCATACCCGTTTTTAATAAAATACATTGCATACCCT
CTTTTAATAAAAAATATTGCATACTTTGACGAAACAAATTTTCGTTGCATACCCAATAAAAGATTATTAT
ATTGCATACCTTTTCTTGCCCATACCATTTAGCCGATCAATTGAGATCT
Features (pLannotate 1.2.2; 20 found; start..end, strand, type, name):
      7..427     +  promoter       dU6-3 promoter: RNA polymerase III promoter for Drosophila U6-3 snRNA (Port et al., 2014)
    463..481     +  misc_RNA       MS2 stem loop: stem loop that binds the bacteriophage MS2 coat protein
    492..528     +  misc_RNA       gRNA scaffold (fragment): guide RNA scaffold for the Streptococcus pyogenes CRISPR/Cas9 system
    533..551     +  misc_RNA       MS2 stem loop: stem loop that binds the bacteriophage MS2 coat protein
    562..581     +  misc_RNA       gRNA scaffold (fragment): guide RNA scaffold for the Streptococcus pyogenes CRISPR/Cas9 system
    822..867     +  protein_bind   gypsy insulator (fragment): chromatin insulator from Drosophila Su(Hw), CP190, and Mod(mdg4)67.2
    892..910     -  promoter       T3 promoter: promoter for bacteriophage T3 RNA polymerase
    955..971     -  protein_bind   lac operator: The lac repressor binds to the lac operator to inhibit transcription in E. coli. This inhibition can be relieved by adding lactose or isopropyl-β-D-thiogalactopyranoside (IPTG). lac repressor encoded by lacI
    979..1009    -  promoter       lac promoter: promoter for the E. coli lac operon
   1024..1045    -  protein_bind   CAP binding site: CAP binding activates transcription in the presence of cAMP. E. coli catabolite activator protein
   1058..1150    -  CDS            lacI (fragment): lac repressor; lacI; The lac repressor binds to the lac operator to inhibit transcription in E. coli. This inhibition can be relieved by adding lactose or isopropyl-β-D-thiogalactopyranoside (IPTG).
   1333..1921    -  rep_origin     ori: high-copy-number ColE1/pMB1/pBR322/pUC origin of replication
   2092..2952    -  CDS            AmpR: β-lactamase; bla; confers resistance to ampicillin, carbenicillin, and related antibiotics
   2953..3057    -  promoter       AmpR promoter: bla
   3110..3538    -  rep_origin     f1 ori (sequence partly withheld): f1 bacteriophage origin of replication; arrow indicates direction of (+) strand synthesis
   3543..3700    -  CDS            lacZα (fragment): LacZα fragment of β-galactosidase; lacZ fragment
   3703..3721    +  promoter       T7 promoter: promoter for bacteriophage T7 RNA polymerase
   3913..5406    -  CDS            vermilion (fragment): tryptophan oxygenase selectable marker, required to synthesize the brown eye pigment in Drosophila
   5721..5790    +  protein_bind   attB: attB site for the φC31 integrase (Groth et al., 2000) phage φC31 integrase
   6033..6278    +  protein_bind   gypsy insulator (fragment): chromatin insulator from Drosophila Su(Hw), CP190, and Mod(mdg4)67.2
