[The description below was written by a language model from this plasmid's Addgene catalogue record and pLannotate feature annotations shown in this document.]
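Description:
pCFD3-MS2tail-SAM is an empty-backbone Drosophila CRISPR vector, 6,317 bp in the deposited sequence, made by modifying the pCFD3 sgRNA expression plasmid so that the guide RNA carries the MS2-containing tail used in the SAM (synergistic activation mediator) CRISPR activation system. It is propagated in E. coli through a high-copy ColE1/pUC-type origin with ampicillin selection from the β-lactamase gene. It also retains an f1 phage origin and remnants of a standard cloning backbone: lacZα and lacI fragments, lac promoter/operator, and T3 and T7 promoters.

The functional cassette begins with the Drosophila U6:3 RNA polymerase III promoter, which drives a single sgRNA. Downstream, the annotated Streptococcus pyogenes Cas9 guide scaffold appears as fragments interrupted by two MS2 stem loops. These are hairpins that bind the bacteriophage MS2 coat protein, and in the SAM design they let the sgRNA recruit MS2 coat protein–activator fusions to a dCas9-bound target and so boost transcription. No spacer is present; the user supplies the targeting sequence, although the record does not describe the cloning site used for this.

For fly transgenesis, the plasmid carries a φC31 integrase attB site for site-specific integration into attP landing sites. A vermilion marker, encoding tryptophan oxygenase and annotated as a fragment, allows transformants to be scored by eye colour. Gypsy insulator fragments are annotated on either side of the sgRNA cassette, where such elements typically buffer a transgene from chromatin position effects. The vector is intended for expressing single activation guides in insect cells or transgenic flies, and it was deposited with a study comparing Cas9-based activators across multiple species.
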