Addgene plasmid #78905: pCFD3-MS2tail-SAM
Purpose: (Empty Backbone) Vector for expressing a single sgRNA with SAM MS2 tail, under U6:3 promoter
Depositing lab: Norbert Perrimon. Depositing organization: Harvard Medical School. Publication: Comparison of Cas9 activators in multiple species. Chavez A, Tuttle M, Pruitt BW, Ewen-Campen B, Chari R, Ter-Ovanesyan D, Haque SJ, Cecchi RJ, Kowal EJ, Buchthal J, Housden BE, Perrimon N, Collins JJ, Church G. Nat Methods. 2016 May 23. doi: 10.1038/nmeth.3871. PubMed 27214048.
Backbone
  Vector backbone: pCFD3
  Backbone manufacturer: Port and Bullock
  Vector type: Insect Expression, CRISPR
Growth in bacteria
  Bacterial resistance: Ampicillin, 100 μg/mL
  Growth temperature: 37°C
  Growth strain: DH5alpha
  Copy number: Unknown
Gene/Insert
  Cloning method: Gibson Cloning
Resource information
  A portion of this plasmid was derived from a plasmid made by: Modified pCFD3 (Addgene 49410) to have the MS2-containing tail for SAM CRISPRa
Terms and licenses: Academic/Nonprofit Terms; Industry Terms: Not Available to Industry
How to cite: pCFD3-MS2tail-SAM was a gift from Norbert Perrimon (Addgene plasmid # 78905 ; http://n2t.net/addgene:78905 ; RRID:Addgene_78905)
