>Addgene plasmid #78905 | pCFD3-MS2tail-SAM | addgene partial sequence | sequence record 154076 | T3 5'-GCAATTAACCCTCACTAAAGG-3'
GTTGGTTGGCACACCACAAATATACTGTTGCCGAGCACAATTGTCTAGAATGCATACGCATTAAGCGAAC
ATTAAAAAGATGTGAAAACATAACTATTATGTCTAAATAAACACACGTCAGATGTATGTACGTCAACGGA
AAACCATTGTCTATATATTACAATTACTAAATACATACCAAATTGAATACATATTGATGAAAAATAATAA
ATACTGGCGAAAGCAAAAAAACGAAACATTTTTATTTTATTGAACAACTCTCAGGCTCCAGGTAGGCAAA
AAAGCACCGACTCGGTGCCACTTGGCCCTGCAGACATGGGTGATCCTCATGTTGGCCAAGTTGATAACGG
ACTAGCCTTATTTTAACTTGCTAGGCCCTGCAGACATGGGTGATCCTCATGTTGGCCTAGCTCTAAAACA
GGTCTTCTCGAAGACCCCGACGTTAAATTGAAAATAGGTCTATATATACGAACTGAGTCTGGAAAAAGAA
GTTGAGAATTATAAAAAGTAGTGAGCACTGGCGCCCTCTCTGCTTGGCGAGCTAACCTTTTCGCCTCTTG
GCTGAGTAGGTGGCGTTTCATTCTACTCTGTAAAATTAATGTAGAATTGAAACACTATGGTCAAAAAATA
CTTAGGGGCATAAGTTATAAAACGTATGAAATGAATTTTTATCAACCTGGGCTATTCAAAAATTTTCGAA
TTATTTTATGTATTTTTTTTAATCGTTTTTCATTATAGGTTAAAATACACTTTAAAAGGAATTCTTTCCT
GTAAAATAAATATAAATAAATATGCTTTATTGACAGAAAATTTGATGTTTTTGTATTTGAGTAGGAGCAA
TCACAGGTGAGCAAAAAAGAATTCAGATCTCAATTGATCGGCTAAATGGTATGGGCAAGAAAAGGTATGC
AATATAATAATCTTTT
