>Addgene plasmid #78905 | pCFD3-MS2tail-SAM | addgene partial sequence | sequence record 154077 | T7 5'-TAATACGACTCACTATAGGG-3'
TTTGTTATGTTATATGTATTATATGTCAGACATAAAGAAAAGGAACACATCAAATGTGATAACAAAGACT
AAACAAGTAATTTTATTACACCAAAACGACAAAACAGTAGGCAGAACAAACAACGCATAGCCAAACATTG
ACGAATTGGATACCCTGCCGATTGTCAGACACTTTTGTTGATCAGTTTCTTGCGAATGGTCTCGTCCAGC
GGTGGAATCGCCTCGCGGGGAATCAGAAAAGTGGACAGATTGAACAGATCCAGAAACACCTTGTACCGAT
CACTGAAACCAAAAAAAAACAAAGGGAGAACAGTTTGAGTTCATTGATCCCCGATATAATCACATCTGCG
ATGATCACCTGAGAGTGGAGCGCANATATTGATATCCAGACGAGCCACCAGTGCCCAACTGTTGGGATCC
AATCATGCGTTGCACCATGATCACGTGATTGTCTGCGGCGGGAATAGAAAGTATTTGGTTAGGAAAACCA
GTCTTAAACATAAGATATATTTATAAAAGAGTATCAAAGAATGCAATACTTACATCTCCACTTGGTTATT
AACGAGTCGATGTCCATGAGCAGGGTGAGCAACTGGTGTGGTTGGCTGAACCTGGGTTCATCCCTATAGA
AGGTGATCATGATGGCTCCCTGAAGGGCACGATGGCTAAACCGGCGATCCCCACGACGCACCAGTGCATC
GTGCACTGCCGGATCAAAGATGGAGCGATACACCTCGCGTCGCTTCTCAATGTCCATGAGGCGGTAGTTT
TTCGCCTTCTCCACGGGCTCCTCCATGGCGCTCTGTACCTGCGCCTCCAGGAATCGATCGACGCTCTCCT
GAAACTTGGCCCAGAAGTTGAAGCCACTCTCCTCCAGTCCGGGCGTCCTCTCCAGCCATCGCTGCACTAG
CTCCAGTAGCGAGGGATCTTTCTCCGA
